>Addgene plasmid #124938 | pET_RGG-RGG-RGG | addgene full sequence | sequence record 245499 | Addgene NGS Result
TAGGCGCCAGCAACCGCACCTGTGGCGCCGGTGATGCCGGCCACGATGCGTCCGGCGTAGAGGATCGAGA
TCTCGATCCCGCGAAATTAATACGACTCACTATAGGGGAATTGTGAGCGGATAACAATTCCCCTCTAGAA
ATAATTTTGTTTAACTTTAAGAAGGAGATATACATATGGAATCCAATCAATCCAATAACGGTGGCTCGGG
TAATGCCGCTCTGAATCGTGGTGGCCGCTACGTGCCGCCGCATCTGCGTGGTGGCGATGGTGGTGCAGCA
GCAGCTGCATCTGCTGGCGGTGATGACCGTCGCGGCGGTGCGGGCGGTGGCGGTTATCGTCGCGGCGGTG
GCAATAGTGGTGGCGGTGGCGGTGGCGGTTATGATCGTGGTTACAATGACAACCGTGATGACCGCGATAA
CCGTGGCGGTTCCGGCGGTTACGGTCGTGATCGTAATTATGAAGACCGTGGTTACAACGGCGGTGGCGGT
GGCGGTGGCAATCGTGGCTATAACAATAACCGTGGTGGCGGTGGCGGTGGCTACAATCGCCAGGATCGTG
GTGACGGTGGCAGCTCTAACTTTTCGCGCGGTGGCTATAATAACCGTGATGAAGGCAGCGACAACCGCGG
TAGTGGCCGTTCCTACAATAACGATCGTCGCGACAATGGTGGCGATGGCGAATTCGAAAATTTGTATTTC
CAAGGCGGATCCTTGGTGCCTAGAGGCAGCATGGAATCGAATCAATCTAACAACGGTGGATCGGGAAACG
CAGCATTGAATCGTGGGGGCCGTTACGTACCACCACACTTGAGAGGCGGAGATGGTGGTGCCGCCGCTGC
TGCCTCAGCCGGAGGCGACGACAGACGCGGTGGGGCCGGGGGTGGTGGCTATCGTAGAGGTGGTGGAAAT
TCAGGGGGCGGCGGCGGAGGAGGCTACGATCGTGGATACAACGACAACCGGGATGACCGTGACAATCGGG
GCGGCTCCGGCGGTTATGGCCGGGACAGAAATTACGAGGATCGCGGTTATAACGGGGGTGGTGGGGGAGG
AGGCAATCGCGGCTACAATAATAACCGCGGTGGGGGTGGAGGCGGCTATAATCGGCAGGACCGTGGAGAC
GGCGGTTCTAGTAATTTCTCGCGGGGAGGGTATAACAACAGAGATGAGGGCTCAGACAACAGAGGCTCAG
GCAGATCATACAACAACGATCGGCGCGACAATGGTGGTGACGGGGGTACCCTGGAGGTGCTTTTTCAGGG
CCCTGAATTCTTAGTACCTCGCGGGTCAATGGAATCCAATCAATCCAATAACGGTGGCTCGGGTAATGCC
GCTCTGAATCGTGGTGGCCGCTACGTGCCGCCGCATCTGCGTGGTGGCGATGGTGGTGCAGCAGCAGCTG
CATCTGCTGGCGGTGATGACCGTCGCGGCGGTGCGGGCGGTGGCGGTTATCGTCGCGGCGGTGGCAATAG
TGGTGGCGGTGGCGGTGGCGGTTATGATCGTGGTTACAATGACAACCGTGATGACCGCGATAACCGTGGC
GGTTCCGGCGGTTACGGTCGTGATCGTAATTATGAAGACCGTGGTTACAACGGCGGTGGCGGTGGCGGTG
GCAATCGTGGCTATAACAATAACCGTGGTGGCGGTGGCGGTGGCTACAATCGCCAGGATCGTGGTGACGG
TGGCAGCTCTAACTTTTCGCGCGGTGGCTATAATAACCGTGATGAAGGCAGCGACAACCGCGGTAGTGGC
CGTTCCTACAATAACGATCGTCGCGACAATGGTGGCGATGGCCTCGAGCACCACCACCACCACCACTGAG
ATCCGGCTGCTAACAAAGCCCGAAAGGAAGCTGAGTTGGCTGCTGCCACCGCTGAGCAATAACTAGCATA
ACCCCTTGGGGCCTCTAAACGGGTCTTGAGGGGTTTTTTGCTGAAAGGAGGAACTATATCCGGATTGGCG
AATGGG
[124 nt withheld, positions 1967-2090]
C
[91 nt withheld, positions 2092-2182]
A
[49 nt withheld, positions 2184-2232]
CCTTTGACGTTGGAGTCCACGTTCTTT
[37 nt withheld, positions 2260-2296]
ACCCTATCTCGGTCTATTCTTTTGATTTATAAGGGATTTTGCCGATTTCGGCCTATTGGTTAAAAAATGA
GCTGATTTAACAAAAATTTAACGCGAATTTTAACAAAATATTAACGCTTACAATTTAGGTGGCACTTTTC
GGGGTACCCAGGTGGCACTTTTCGGGGAAATGTGCGCGGAACCCCTATTTGTTTATTTTTCTAAATACAT
TCAAATATGTATCCGCTCATGAATTAATTCTTAGAAAAACTCATCGAGCATCAAATGAAACTGCAATTTA
TTCATATCAGGATTATCAATACCATATTTTTGAAAAAGCCGTTTCTGTAATGAAGGAGAAAACTCACCGA
GGCAGTTCCATAGGATGGCAAGATCCTGGTATCGGTCTGCGATTCCGACTCGTCCAACATCAATACAACC
TATTAATTTCCCCTCGTCAAAAATAAGGTTATCAAGTGAGAAATCACCATGAGTGACGACTGAATCCGGT
GAGAATGGCAAAAGTTTATGCATTTCTTTCCAGACTTGTTCAACAGGCCAGCCATTACGCTCGTCATCAA
AATCACTCGCATCAACCAAACCGTTATTCATTCGTGATTGCGCCTGAGCGAGACGAAATACGCGATCGCT
GTTAAAAGGACAATTACAAACAGGAATCGAATGCAACCGGCGCAGGAACACTGCCAGCGCATCAACAATA
TTTTCACCTGAATCAGGATATTCTTCTAATACCTGGAATGCTGTTTTCCCGGGGATCGCAGTGGTGAGTA
ACCATGCATCATCAGGAGTACGGATAAAATGCTTGATGGTCGGAAGAGGCATAAATTCCGTCAGCCAGTT
TAGTCTGACCATCTCATCTGTAACATCATTGGCAACGCTACCTTTGCCATGTTTCAGAAACAACTCTGGC
GCATCGGGCTTCCCATACAATCGATAGATTGTCGCACCTGATTGCCCGACATTATCGCGAGCCCATTTAT
ACCCATATAAATCAGCATCCATGTTGGAATTTAATCGCGGCCTAGAGCAAGACGTTTCCCGTTGAATATG
GCTCATAACACCCCTTGTATTACTGTTTATGTAAGCAGACAGTTTTATTGTTCATGACCAAAATCCCTTA
ACGTGACCTAGGTCATGACCAAAATCCCTTAACGTGAGTTTTCGTTCCACTGAGCGTCAGACCCCGTAGA
AAAGATCAAAGGATCTTCTTGAGATCCTTTTTTTCTGCGCGTAATCTGCTGCTTGCAAACAAAAAAACCA
CCGCTACCAGCGGTGGTTTGTTTGCCGGATCAAGAGCTACCAACTCTTTTTCCGAAGGTAACTGGCTTCA
GCAGAGCGCAGATACCAAATACTGTTCTTCTAGTGTAGCCGTAGTTAGGCCACCACTTCAAGAACTCTGT
AGCACCGCCTACATACCTCGCTCTGCTAATCCTGTTACCAGTGGCTGCTGCCAGTGGCGATAAGTCGTGT
CTTACCGGGTTGGACTCAAGACGATAGTTACCGGATAAGGCGCAGCGGTCGGGCTGAACGGGGGGTTCGT
GCACACAGCCCAGCTTGGAGCGAACGACCTACACCGAACTGAGATACCTACAGCGTGAGCTATGAGAAAG
CGCCACGCTTCCCGAAGGGAGAAAGGCGGACAGGTATCCGGTAAGCGGCAGGGTCGGAACAGGAGAGCGC
ACGAGGGAGCTTCCAGGGGGAAACGCCTGGTATCTTTATAGTCCTGTCGGGTTTCGCCACCTCTGACTTG
AGCGTCGATTTTTGTGATGCTCGTCAGGGGGGCGGAGCCTATGGAAAAACGCCAGCAACGCGGCCTTTTT
ACGGTTCCTGGCCTTTTGCTGGCCTTTTGCTCACATGTTCTTTCCTGCGTTATCCCCTGATTCTGTGGAT
AACCGTATTACCGCCTTTGAGTGAGCTGATACCGCTCGCCGCAGCCGAACGACCGAGCGCAGCGAGTCAG
TGAGCGAGGAAGCGGAAGAGCGCCATAATCCATGATAAAGAAGACAGTCATAAGTGCGGCGACGATAGTC
ATGCCCCGCGCCCACCGGAAGGAGCTGACTGGGTTGAAGGCTCTCAAGGGCATCGGTCGAGATCCCGGTG
CCTAATGAGTGAGCTAACTTACATTAATTGCGTTGCGCTCACTGCCCGCTTTCCAGTCGGGAAACCTGTC
GTGCCAGCTGCATTAATGAATCGGCCAACGCGCGGGGAGAGGCGGTTTGCGTATTGGGCGCCAGGGTGGT
TTTTCTTTTCACCAGTGAGACGGGCAACAGCTGATTGCCCTTCACCGCCTGGCCCTGAGAGAGTTGCAGC
AAGCGGTCCACGCTGGTTTGCCCCAGCAGGCGAAAATCCTGTTTGATGGTGGTTAACGGCGGGATATAAC
ATGAGCTGTCTTCGGTATCGTCGTATCCCACTACCGAGATATCCGCACCAACGCGCAGCCCGGACTCGGT
AATGGCGCGCATTGCGCCCAGCGCCATCTGATCGTTGGCAACCAGCATCGCAGTGGGAACGATGCCCTCA
TTCAGCATTTGCATGGTTTGTTGAAAACCGGACATGGCACTCCAGTCGCCTTCCCGTTCCGCTATCGGCT
GAATTTGATTGCGAGTGAGATATTTATGCCAGCCAGCCAGACGCAGACGCGCCGAGACAGAACTTAATGG
GCCCGCTAACAGCGCGATTTGCTGGTGACCCAATGCGACCAGATGCTCCACGCCCAGTCGCGTACCGTCT
TCATGGGAGAAAATAATACTGTTGATGGGTGTCTGGTCAGAGACATCAAGAAATAACGCCGGAACATTAG
TGCAGGCAGCTTCCACAGCAATGGCATCCTGGTCATCCAGCGGATAGTTAATGATCAGCCCACTGACGCG
TTGCGCGAGAAGATTGTGCACCGCCGCTTTACAGGCTTCGACGCCGCTTCGTTCTACCATCGACACCACC
ACGCTGGCACCCAGTTGATCGGCGCGAGATTTAATCGCCGCGACAATTTGCGACGGCGCGTGCAGGGCCA
GACTGGAGGTGGCAACGCCAATCAGCAACGACTGTTTGCCCGCCAGTTGTTGTGCCACGCGGTTGGGAAT
GTAATTCAGCTCCGCCATCGCCGCTTCCACTTTTTCCCGCGTTTTCGCAGAAACGTGGCTGGCCTGGTTC
ACCACGCGGGAAACGGTCTGATAAGAGACACCGGCATACTCTGCGACATCGTATAACGTTACTGGTTTCA
CATTCACCACCCTGAATTGACTCTCTTCCGGGCGCTATCATGCCATACCGCGAAAGGTTTTGCGCCATTC
GATGGTGTCCGGGATCTCGACGCTCTCCCTTATGCGACTCCTGCATTAGGAAGCAGCCCAGTAGTAGGTT
GAGGCCGTTGAGCACCGCCGCCGCAAGGAATGGTGCATGCAAGGAGATGGCGCCCAACAGTCCCCCGGCC
ACGGGGCCTGCCACCATACCCACGCCGAAACAAGCGCTCATGAGCCCGAAGTGGCGAGCCCGATCTTCCC
CATCGGTGATGTCGGCGATA
Features (pLannotate 1.2.2; 18 found; start..end, strand, type, name):
     88..106     +  promoter       T7 promoter: promoter for bacteriophage T7 RNA polymerase
    107..131     +  protein_bind   lac operator: The lac repressor binds to the lac operator to inhibit transcription in E. coli. This inhibition can be relieved by adding lactose or isopropyl-β-D-thiogalactopyranoside (IPTG). lac repressor encoded by lacI
    146..168     +  RBS            RBS: efficient ribosome binding site from bacteriophage T7 gene 10 (Olins and Rangwala, 1989)
    176..682     +  CDS            laf-1 (fragment): DDX3_CAEEL - Experimental evidence at protein level: Swiss-Prot protein existence level 1. Multifunctional ATP-dependent RNA helicase (PubMed:27546789). Plays a role in RNA remodeling, but is not required for RNA unwinding (PubMed:27546789). Binds to RNA in a concentration-dependent manner to stimulate annealing between two complementary strands of RNA (PubMed:26015579, PubMed:27546789). This process is also dependent upon ATP; ATP reduces binding to RNA and subsequently diminishes RNA annealing (PubMed:27546789). Involved in many cellular processes, which do not necessarily require its ATPase
    731..1234    +  CDS            laf-1 (fragment): DDX3_CAEEL - Experimental evidence at protein level: Swiss-Prot protein existence level 1. Multifunctional ATP-dependent RNA helicase (PubMed:27546789). Plays a role in RNA remodeling, but is not required for RNA unwinding (PubMed:27546789). Binds to RNA in a concentration-dependent manner to stimulate annealing between two complementary strands of RNA (PubMed:26015579, PubMed:27546789). This process is also dependent upon ATP; ATP reduces binding to RNA and subsequently diminishes RNA annealing (PubMed:27546789). Involved in many cellular processes, which do not necessarily require its ATPase
   1289..1792    +  CDS            laf-1 (fragment): DDX3_CAEEL - Experimental evidence at protein level: Swiss-Prot protein existence level 1. Multifunctional ATP-dependent RNA helicase (PubMed:27546789). Plays a role in RNA remodeling, but is not required for RNA unwinding (PubMed:27546789). Binds to RNA in a concentration-dependent manner to stimulate annealing between two complementary strands of RNA (PubMed:26015579, PubMed:27546789). This process is also dependent upon ATP; ATP reduces binding to RNA and subsequently diminishes RNA annealing (PubMed:27546789). Involved in many cellular processes, which do not necessarily require its ATPase
   1799..1816    +  CDS            9xHis (fragment): 9xHis affinity tag
   1826..1875    +  CDS            SET1 (fragment): solubility-enhancement tag derived from T7 phage gene 10B
   1883..1930    +  terminator     T7 terminator: transcription terminator for bacteriophage T7 RNA polymerase
   1967..2395    +  rep_origin     f1 ori (sequence partly withheld): f1 bacteriophage origin of replication; arrow indicates direction of (+) strand synthesis
   2471..2528    +  promoter       AmpR promoter (fragment): bla
   2537..3352    -  CDS            KanR: aminoglycoside phosphotransferase; aph(3')-Ia; confers resistance to kanamycin in bacteria or G418 (Geneticin®) in eukaryotes
   3505..4093    +  rep_origin     ori: high-copy-number ColE1/pMB1/pBR322/pUC origin of replication
   4287..4386    -  CDS            TcR (fragment): tetracycline efflux protein; tet; confers resistance to tetracycline
   4401..4422    -  protein_bind   CAP binding site: CAP binding activates transcription in the presence of cAMP. E. coli catabolite activator protein
   4435..5517    -  CDS            lacI: lac repressor; lacI; The lac repressor binds to the lac operator to inhibit transcription in E. coli. This inhibition can be relieved by adding lactose or isopropyl-β-D-thiogalactopyranoside (IPTG).
   5518..5595    -  promoter       lacI promoter: lacI
   5603..66      -  CDS            TcR (fragment) (across the origin): tetracycline efflux protein; tet; confers resistance to tetracycline
