[The description below was written by a language model from this plasmid's Addgene catalogue record and pLannotate feature annotations shown in this document.]
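Description:
pET_RGG-RGG-RGG is a 5,816-nt bacterial expression plasmid on a pET backbone, built by Gibson cloning to produce a tandem triple repeat of the RGG domain from the C. elegans protein LAF-1, a DDX3-family RNA helicase. It is maintained in E. coli through a high-copy ColE1/pMB1-type origin and selected with kanamycin through an aminoglycoside phosphotransferase (KanR) gene. An f1 phage origin is also present. Short fragments annotated as tetracycline-resistance sequence and a partial AmpR promoter appear to be non-functional backbone remnants.

The expression cassette follows the standard pET layout. A T7 promoter is immediately followed by a lac operator and the T7 gene 10 ribosome binding site, and a T7 terminator closes the unit. The plasmid also carries lacI under its own promoter. The repressor keeps transcription off until IPTG or lactose relieves it, and expression requires a host that supplies T7 RNA polymerase. The feature table shows three laf-1 fragments of about 500 nt each on the same strand, separated by short unannotated stretches that presumably encode linkers. A histidine tag follows, annotated as a six-codon match, consistent with the C-terminal His tag in the catalogue entry and useful for metal-affinity purification. A short match to a T7 gene 10B-derived solubility tag lies between the His tag and the terminator. It is only a fragment, and the record does not show whether it is translated.

The stated purpose is simply expression of RGG-RGG-RGG. The associated publication concerns controllable protein phase separation and synthetic membraneless organelles, which suggests the recombinant protein is used as a multivalent, condensate-forming building block.
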