Addgene plasmid #124938: pET_RGG-RGG-RGG
Purpose: Expression of RGG-RGG-RGG
Depositing lab: Matthew Good & Daniel Hammer & Benjamin Schuster. Depositing organization: University of Pennsylvania. Publication: Controllable protein phase separation and modular recruitment to form responsive membraneless organelles. Schuster BS, Reed EH, Parthasarathy R, Jahnke CN, Caldwell RM, Bermudez JG, Ramage H, Good MC, Hammer DA. Nat Commun. 2018 Jul 30;9(1):2985. doi: 10.1038/s41467-018-05403-1. PubMed 30061688.
Backbone
  Vector backbone: pET
  Vector type: Bacterial Expression
Growth in bacteria
  Bacterial resistance: Kanamycin, 50 μg/mL
  Growth temperature: 37°C
  Growth strain: DH5alpha
  Copy number: High Copy
Gene/Insert
  Gene/Insert name: RGG-RGG-RGG (using LAF-1 RGG domain)
  Species: C. elegans (nematode)
  Entrez Gene: laf-1 (a.k.a. CELE_Y71H2AM.19)
  Tag / fusion protein: His (C terminal on insert)
  Cloning method: Gibson Cloning
Terms and licenses: Academic/Nonprofit Terms; Industry Terms: Not Available to Industry
How to cite: pET_RGG-RGG-RGG was a gift from Matthew Good & Daniel Hammer & Benjamin Schuster (Addgene plasmid # 124938 ; http://n2t.net/addgene:124938 ; RRID:Addgene_124938)
